Addgene plasmid #127560: pCRISPaint-T2A-Cas9-T2A-GFP-3xP3-RFP
Purpose: CRISPaint universal donor plasmid for gene exon insertion. Encodes T2A-Cas9-T2A-GFP-SV40 and 3xP3-RFP visible eye marker.
Depositing lab: Norbert Perrimon. Depositing organization: Harvard Medical School. Publication: Gene Knock-Ins in Drosophila Using Homology-Independent Insertion of Universal Donor Plasmids. Bosch JA, Colbeth R, Zirin J, Perrimon N. Genetics. 2019 Nov 4. pii: genetics.119.302819. doi: 10.1534/genetics.119.302819. PubMed 31685521.
Backbone
  Vector backbone: pCRISPaint-T2A-Gal4-3xP3-RFP digested with NheI/KpnI
  Backbone manufacturer: Justin Bosch and Norbert Perrimon
  Vector type: Insect Expression, CRISPR
Growth in bacteria
  Bacterial resistance: Ampicillin, 100 μg/mL
  Growth temperature: 37°C
  Growth strain: DH5alpha
  Copy number: High Copy
Gene/Insert
  Gene/Insert name: Cas9-T2A-GFP (alt name: T2A-Cas9-T2A-GFP)
  Mutation: EGFP-D102G see depositor comments below
  Cloning method: Gibson Cloning
  Sequencing primers: 5′ GTAAAACGACGGCCAG; 3′ GGAAAGTCCTTGGGGTCTTC
Terms and licenses: Academic/Nonprofit Terms; Industry Terms: Not Available to Industry
Depositor comments: Mutation in EGFP does not affect expression.
How to cite: pCRISPaint-T2A-Cas9-T2A-GFP-3xP3-RFP was a gift from Norbert Perrimon (Addgene plasmid # 127560 ; http://n2t.net/addgene:127560 ; RRID:Addgene_127560)
