[The description below was written by a language model from this plasmid's Addgene catalogue record and pLannotate feature annotations shown in this document.]
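Description:
pCRISPaint-T2A-Cas9-T2A-GFP-3xP3-RFP is a roughly 10 kb universal donor plasmid for homology-independent (CRISPaint) knock-in into coding exons of Drosophila genes. It was made by Gibson assembly of a Cas9-T2A-GFP fragment into the NheI/KpnI-digested pCRISPaint-T2A-Gal4-3xP3-RFP backbone, replacing the Gal4 payload. In E. coli it is maintained through a high-copy ColE1/pUC-type origin and selected with ampicillin (AmpR, β-lactamase). The backbone also carries an f1 origin, lacZα and lac promoter/operator remnants, and flanking T7 and T3 promoters typical of a general cloning vector.

The main payload has no annotated upstream promoter. It consists of a T2A peptide, the Streptococcus pyogenes Cas9 coding sequence, a second T2A and EGFP, followed by an SV40 3′ region containing the small t intron and polyadenylation signal. The T2A elements are named in the record but are not separately annotated in the feature table. When the linearised donor is inserted in frame into a target exon, the endogenous gene drives transcription. The self-cleaving 2A sequences then release Cas9 and GFP as separate proteins, so both are produced in the expression pattern of the targeted gene while the host transcript is terminated early. The EGFP carries a D102G substitution that the depositor reports does not affect expression.

Downstream lies the transformation marker described as 3xP3-RFP. It is annotated as an hsp70 minimal promoter fragment driving DsRed-Express with its own SV40 poly(A) signal, and it gives red eye fluorescence for identifying insertion-bearing flies. Two loxP sites flank this marker cassette, so Cre recombinase should be able to excise it after a line is established.
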