Features (pLannotate 1.2.2; 25 found; start..end, strand, type, name):
    119..137     +  promoter       T7 promoter: promoter for bacteriophage T7 RNA polymerase
    410..4510    +  CDS            cas9: CAS9_STRP1 - Also known as csn1 From Streptococcus pyogenes serotype M1.
   4631..5344    +  CDS            EGFP: EGFP is a basic (constitutively fluorescent) green fluorescent protein published in 1996, derived from Aequorea victoria. It is reported to be a rapidly-maturing weak dimer with moderate acid sensitivity.
   5361..5435    +  CDS            small t antigen (fragment): SV40 (simian virus 40) small t antigen
   5437..5502    +  intron         small t intron: SV40 (simian virus 40) small t antigen intron
   5632..5652    +  CDS            SV40 NLS: nuclear localization signal of SV40 (simian virus 40) large T antigen
   5659..5793    +  CDS            LT_POVHA (fragment): Protein inferred from homology: Swiss-Prot protein existence level 3. Isoform large T antigen is a key early protein essential for both driving viral replication and inducing cellular transformation. Plays a role in viral genome replication by driving entry of quiescent cells into the cell cycle and by autoregulating the synthesis of viral early mRNA. Displays highly oncogenic activities by corrupting the host cellular checkpoint mechanisms that guard cell division and the transcription, replication, and repair of DNA. Participates in the modulation of cellular gene expression preceeding viral
   5818..5901    +  CDS            large T antigen (fragment): large T antigen from SV40 (simian virus 40)
   5924..6045    +  polyA_signal   SV40 poly(A) signal: SV40 polyadenylation signal
   6046..6079    -  protein_bind   loxP: Cre-mediated recombination occurs in the 8-bp core sequence (GCATACAT). Cre recombinase
   6167..6289    +  promoter       hsp70 promoter (fragment): Drosophila melanogaster hsp70Bb promoter
   6311..6985    +  CDS            DsRed-Express: DsRed-Express is a basic (constitutively fluorescent) orange fluorescent protein published in 2002, derived from Discosoma sp.. It is reported to be a rapidly-maturing tetramer with low acid sensitivity.
   7003..7086    +  CDS            large T antigen (fragment): large T antigen from SV40 (simian virus 40)
   7109..7230    +  polyA_signal   SV40 poly(A) signal: SV40 polyadenylation signal
   7260..7293    -  protein_bind   loxP: Cre-mediated recombination occurs in the 8-bp core sequence (GCATACAT). Cre recombinase
   7312..7330    -  promoter       T3 promoter: promoter for bacteriophage T3 RNA polymerase
   7375..7391    -  protein_bind   lac operator: The lac repressor binds to the lac operator to inhibit transcription in E. coli. This inhibition can be relieved by adding lactose or isopropyl-β-D-thiogalactopyranoside (IPTG). lac repressor encoded by lacI
   7399..7429    -  promoter       lac promoter: promoter for the E. coli lac operon
   7444..7465    -  protein_bind   CAP binding site: CAP binding activates transcription in the presence of cAMP. E. coli catabolite activator protein
   7478..7570    -  CDS            lacI (fragment): lac repressor; lacI; The lac repressor binds to the lac operator to inhibit transcription in E. coli. This inhibition can be relieved by adding lactose or isopropyl-β-D-thiogalactopyranoside (IPTG).
   7753..8341    -  rep_origin     ori: high-copy-number ColE1/pMB1/pBR322/pUC origin of replication
   8512..9372    -  CDS            AmpR: β-lactamase; bla; confers resistance to ampicillin, carbenicillin, and related antibiotics
   9373..9477    -  promoter       AmpR promoter: bla
   9504..9862    +  rep_origin     f1 ori (sequence partly withheld): f1 bacteriophage origin of replication; arrow indicates direction of (+) strand synthesis
   9964..111     -  CDS            lacZα (fragment) (across the origin): LacZα fragment of β-galactosidase; lacZ fragment
>Addgene plasmid #127560 | pCRISPaint-T2A-Cas9-T2A-GFP-3xP3-RFP | addgene full sequence | sequence record 248026 | Addgene NGS Result
GGCCTCTTCGCTATTACGCCAGCTGGCGAAAGGGGGATGTGCTGCAAGGCGATTAAGTTGGGTAACGCCA
GGGTTTTCCCAGTCACGACGTTGTAAAACGACGGCCAGTGAGCGCGCGTAATACGACTCACTATAGGGCG
AATTGGGTACAAGCTTCACGACCTGAGGCGCGCCGGGCCAGTACCCAAAAAGCGGGGGGTCCGGTGGAAG
CGGAGGTAGCGCGGCCGCCGAGGGCCGCGGCAGCCTGCTGACCTGCGGCGATGTGGAGGAGAACCCCGGG
CCCGCTAGCATGGATTACAAGGATCACGATGGCGACTACAAGGACCATGACATCGACTATAAGGACGACG
ACGATAAGATGGCCCCCAAGAAGAAGCGCAAAGTGGGCATCCATGGCGTGCCAGCCGCCGATAAGAAGTA
CAGCATCGGCCTGGATATCGGCACCAACAGCGTGGGCTGGGCCGTGATCACCGATGAGTACAAGGTGCCC
AGCAAGAAGTTCAAGGTGCTGGGCAACACCGATCGCCACAGCATCAAGAAGAACCTGATCGGCGCCCTGC
TGTTCGATAGCGGAGAAACCGCCGAGGCCACCCGCCTGAAGCGCACCGCCCGCCGCCGCTATACCCGCCG
CAAGAATCGCATCTGCTATCTGCAAGAGATCTTCAGCAACGAGATGGCCAAGGTGGACGATAGCTTCTTC
CACCGCCTGGAGGAGTCCTTCCTGGTGGAGGAGGATAAGAAGCACGAGCGCCACCCCATCTTCGGCAACA
TCGTGGATGAGGTGGCCTACCACGAGAAGTACCCCACCATCTACCATCTGCGCAAGAAGCTGGTGGATAG
CACCGATAAGGCCGATCTGCGCCTGATCTACCTGGCCCTGGCCCACATGATCAAGTTCCGCGGCCACTTC
CTGATCGAGGGCGATCTGAACCCCGATAACTCCGATGTGGATAAGCTGTTCATCCAGCTGGTGCAGACCT
ACAACCAGCTGTTCGAGGAGAACCCCATCAACGCCAGCGGCGTGGACGCCAAGGCCATTCTGAGTGCCCG
CCTGAGCAAGAGTCGCCGCCTGGAGAATCTGATCGCCCAGCTGCCAGGCGAGAAGAAGAACGGCCTGTTC
GGCAACCTGATTGCCCTGAGCCTGGGCCTGACCCCCAACTTCAAGAGCAACTTCGATCTGGCCGAGGATG
CCAAGCTGCAGCTGAGCAAGGATACCTACGATGATGATCTGGATAACCTGCTGGCCCAGATCGGCGATCA
GTACGCCGACCTGTTTCTGGCCGCCAAGAACCTGTCCGATGCCATCCTGCTGAGCGACATCCTGCGCGTG
AACACCGAGATCACCAAGGCCCCACTGAGCGCCTCGATGATCAAGCGCTACGATGAGCACCACCAGGATC
TGACCCTGCTGAAGGCCCTCGTGCGCCAGCAGCTGCCCGAGAAGTATAAGGAGATCTTCTTCGACCAGAG
CAAGAACGGCTACGCCGGCTACATCGATGGCGGAGCCAGCCAGGAGGAGTTCTACAAGTTCATCAAGCCC
ATCCTGGAGAAGATGGATGGCACCGAGGAGCTGCTCGTGAAGCTGAACCGCGAGGATCTGCTGCGCAAGC
AGCGCACCTTCGATAACGGCAGCATCCCCCACCAGATCCACCTGGGAGAGCTGCACGCCATTCTGCGCCG
CCAGGAGGATTTTTACCCGTTCCTGAAGGATAACCGCGAGAAGATTGAGAAGATCCTGACCTTCCGGATC
CCCTACTACGTGGGACCACTGGCCCGCGGCAATAGCCGCTTTGCCTGGATGACCCGCAAGAGCGAGGAAA
CCATCACCCCCTGGAACTTCGAGGAGGTGGTGGATAAGGGCGCCAGCGCCCAGAGCTTCATCGAGCGCAT
GACCAACTTCGACAAGAATCTGCCCAACGAGAAGGTGCTGCCCAAGCACAGCCTGCTGTACGAGTACTTC
ACCGTGTACAACGAGCTGACGAAAGTGAAATACGTGACCGAGGGAATGCGCAAGCCCGCCTTCCTGAGCG
GAGAGCAGAAGAAGGCCATCGTGGACCTGCTGTTTAAGACCAACCGCAAAGTGACCGTGAAGCAGCTGAA
GGAGGACTACTTCAAGAAGATCGAGTGCTTCGACAGCGTGGAGATCTCGGGCGTGGAGGATCGCTTCAAT
GCCAGCCTGGGCACGTACCACGATCTGCTGAAGATTATCAAGGACAAGGACTTCCTGGACAACGAGGAGA
ATGAGGACATTCTGGAGGACATCGTGCTGACCCTGACCCTGTTTGAGGATCGCGAGATGATCGAGGAGCG
CCTCAAGACCTACGCCCATCTGTTTGATGACAAAGTGATGAAGCAGCTGAAGCGCCGCCGCTACACCGGA
TGGGGACGCCTGAGTCGCAAGCTGATCAACGGCATCCGCGATAAGCAGAGCGGCAAGACGATCCTGGATT
TCCTGAAGTCCGATGGCTTCGCCAATCGCAACTTCATGCAGCTGATCCACGACGATTCGCTGACCTTCAA
GGAGGATATTCAGAAGGCCCAGGTGTCCGGCCAGGGCGATAGCCTGCATGAGCACATTGCCAACCTGGCC
GGCAGCCCCGCCATTAAGAAGGGCATTCTGCAGACCGTGAAGGTGGTGGACGAGCTCGTGAAAGTGATGG
GCCGCCACAAGCCCGAGAATATCGTGATTGAGATGGCCCGCGAGAACCAGACCACCCAGAAGGGCCAGAA
GAACAGCCGCGAGCGCATGAAGCGCATCGAGGAGGGCATTAAGGAGCTGGGCAGCCAGATTCTGAAGGAG
CACCCCGTGGAGAACACCCAGCTGCAGAACGAGAAGCTGTACCTGTACTACCTGCAGAACGGCCGCGATA
TGTACGTGGACCAGGAGCTGGACATCAACCGCCTGTCCGACTACGATGTGGACCATATCGTGCCGCAGAG
CTTTCTGAAGGATGACAGCATCGATAACAAGGTGCTGACCCGCAGCGATAAGAACCGCGGCAAGTCCGAT
AACGTGCCCTCGGAGGAGGTCGTGAAGAAGATGAAGAACTATTGGCGCCAGCTGCTGAACGCCAAGCTGA
TTACCCAGCGCAAGTTCGACAATCTGACCAAGGCCGAGCGCGGAGGCCTGAGCGAGCTGGATAAGGCCGG
CTTCATCAAGCGCCAGCTGGTGGAAACCCGCCAGATTACCAAGCACGTGGCCCAGATTCTGGATAGCCGC
ATGAACACGAAGTACGACGAGAATGATAAGCTGATTCGCGAAGTGAAAGTGATCACCCTGAAGTCCAAGC
TGGTGTCCGATTTCCGCAAGGATTTCCAGTTCTATAAAGTGCGCGAGATCAACAACTACCACCACGCCCA
CGATGCCTACCTGAACGCCGTCGTGGGAACCGCCCTGATTAAGAAGTATCCCAAGCTGGAGAGCGAGTTC
GTGTACGGCGATTATAAGGTGTACGACGTGCGCAAGATGATCGCCAAGTCCGAGCAGGAGATCGGCAAGG
CCACCGCCAAGTACTTTTTCTACAGCAACATCATGAATTTCTTCAAGACCGAGATTACCCTGGCCAACGG
CGAGATCCGCAAGCGCCCACTGATCGAAACGAATGGCGAAACCGGCGAGATTGTGTGGGACAAGGGCCGC
GATTTTGCCACCGTGCGCAAGGTGCTGTCCATGCCCCAAGTGAACATTGTGAAAAAGACCGAGGTGCAGA
CGGGCGGCTTCAGCAAGGAGTCCATTCTGCCGAAGCGCAACAGCGACAAGCTGATCGCCCGCAAGAAGGA
TTGGGACCCCAAGAAGTACGGCGGCTTCGATAGCCCCACCGTGGCCTATAGTGTGCTGGTGGTGGCCAAG
GTGGAGAAGGGCAAGTCCAAGAAGCTGAAGTCCGTGAAGGAGCTGCTGGGCATCACCATCATGGAGCGCA
GCAGCTTTGAGAAGAACCCAATCGATTTCCTGGAGGCCAAGGGCTACAAGGAAGTGAAGAAGGATCTGAT
CATCAAGCTGCCGAAGTACTCCCTGTTCGAGCTGGAGAACGGACGCAAGCGCATGCTGGCCAGTGCCGGC
GAGCTGCAGAAGGGAAACGAGCTGGCCCTGCCCTCGAAATATGTGAACTTCCTGTACCTGGCCAGCCACT
ACGAGAAGCTGAAGGGCAGCCCCGAGGATAACGAGCAGAAGCAGCTGTTTGTGGAGCAGCACAAGCACTA
CCTGGACGAGATCATTGAGCAGATCAGCGAGTTCAGCAAGCGCGTGATCCTGGCCGACGCCAATCTGGAT
AAGGTGCTGAGCGCCTACAACAAGCACCGCGACAAGCCAATCCGCGAGCAGGCCGAGAACATCATCCACC
TGTTCACCCTGACCAACCTGGGAGCCCCAGCCGCCTTCAAGTACTTCGATACCACCATCGATCGCAAGCG
CTATACCAGCACCAAGGAGGTGCTGGACGCCACCCTGATCCACCAGAGCATCACCGGCCTGTACGAAACC
CGCATCGATCTGTCGCAGCTGGGAGGCGATAAGCGCCCAGCCGCCACCAAGAAGGCCGGACAGGCCAAAA
AGAAGAAGCTTGAGGGCAGAGGAAGTCTTCTAACATGCGGTGACGTGGAGGAGAATCCCGGCCCTGCTAG
CGGTACTAGCATGGTGAGCAAGGGCGAGGAGCTGTTCACCGGGGTGGTGCCCATCCTGGTCGAGCTGGAC
GGCGACGTAAACGGCCACAAGTTCAGCGTGTCCGGCGAGGGCGAGGGCGATGCCACCTACGGCAAGCTGA
CCCTGAAGTTCATCTGCACCACCGGCAAGCTGCCCGTGCCCTGGCCCACCCTCGTGACCACCCTGACCTA
CGGCGTGCAGTGCTTCAGCCGCTACCCCGACCACATGAAGCAGCACGACTTCTTCAAGTCCGCCATGCCC
GAAGGCTACGTCCAGGAGCGCACCATCTTCTTCAAGGGCGACGGCAACTACAAGACCCGCGCCGAGGTGA
AGTTCGAGGGCGACACCCTGGTGAACCGCATCGAGCTGAAGGGCATCGACTTCAAGGAGGACGGCAACAT
CCTGGGGCACAAGCTGGAGTACAACTACAACAGCCACAACGTCTATATCATGGCCGACAAGCAGAAGAAC
GGCATCAAGGTGAACTTCAAGATCCGCCACAACATCGAGGACGGCAGCGTGCAGCTCGCCGACCACTACC
AGCAGAACACCCCCATCGGCGACGGCCCCGTGCTGCTGCCCGACAACCACTACCTGAGCACCCAGTCCGC
CCTGAGCAAAGACCCCAACGAGAAGCGCGATCACATGGTCCTGCTGGAGTTCGTGACCGCCGCCGGGATC
ACTCTCGGCATGGACGAGCTGTACTAAGGTACCTCTAGAGGATCTTTGTGAAGGAACCTTACTTCTGTGG
TGTGACATAATTGGACAAACTACCTACAGAGATTTAAAGCTCTAAGGTAAATATAAAATTTTTAAGTGTA
TAATGTGTTAAACTACTGATTCTAATTGTTTGTGTATTTTAGATTCCAACCTATGGAACTGATGAATGGG
AGCAGTGGTGGAATGCCTTTAATGAGGAAAACCTGTTTTGCTCAGAAGAAATGCCATCTAGTGATGATGA
GGCTACTGCTGACTCTCAACATTCTACTCCTCCAAAAAAGAAGAGAAAGGTAGAAGACCCCAAGGACTTT
CCTTCAGAATTGCTAAGTTTTTTGAGTCATGCTGTGTTTAGTAATAGAACTCTTGCTTGCTTTGCTATTT
ACACCACAAAGGAAAAAGCTGCACTGCTATACAAGAAAATTATGGAAAAATATTTGATGTATAGTGCCTT
GACTAGAGATCATAATCAGCCATACCACATTTGTAGAGGTTTTACTTGCTTTAAAAAACCTCCCACACCT
CCCCCTGAACCTGAAACATAAAATGAATGCAATTGTTGTTGTTAACTTGTTTATTGCAGCTTATAATGGT
TACAAATAAAGCAATAGCATCACAAATTTCACAAATAAAGCATTTTTTTCACTGCATTCTAGTTGTGGTT
TGTCCAAACTCATCAATGTATCTTAATAACTTCGTATAATGTATGCTATACGAAGTTATCGTACGGGATC
TAATTCAATTAGAGACTAATTCAATTAGAGCTAATTCAATTAGGATCCAAGCTTATCGATTTCGAACCCT
CGACCGCCGGAGTATAAATAGAGGCGCTTCGTCTACGGAGCGACAATTCAATTCAAACAAGCAAAGTGAA
CACGTCGCTAAGCGAAAGCTAAGCAAATAAACAAGCGCAGCTGAACAAGCTAAACAATCGGCTCGAAGCC
GGTCGCCACCATGGCCTCCTCCGAGGACGTCATCAAGGAGTTCATGCGCTTCAAGGTGCGCATGGAGGGC
TCCGTGAACGGCCACGAGTTCGAGATCGAGGGCGAGGGCGAGGGCCGCCCCTACGAGGGCACCCAGACCG
CCAAGCTGAAGGTGACCAAGGGCGGCCCCCTGCCCTTCGCCTGGGACATCCTGTCCCCCCAGTTCCAGTA
CGGCTCCAAGGTGTACGTGAAGCACCCCGCCGACATCCCCGACTACAAGAAGCTGTCCTTCCCCGAGGGC
TTCAAGTGGGAGCGCGTGATGAACTTCGAGGACGGCGGCGTGGTGACCGTGACCCAGGACTCCTCCCTCC
AGGACGGCTCCTTCATCTACAAGGTGAAGTTCATCGGCGTGAACTTCCCCTCCGACGGCCCCGTAATGCA
GAAGAAGACTATGGGCTGGGAGGCGTCCACCGAGCGCCTGTACCCCCGCGACGGCGTGCTGAAGGGCGAG
ATCCACAAGGCCCTGAAGCTGAAGGACGGCGGCCACTACCTGGTGGAGTTCAAGTCCATCTACATGGCCA
AGAAGCCCGTGCAGCTGCCCGGCTACTACTACGTGGACTCCAAGCTGGACATCACCTCCCACAACGAGGA
CTACACCATCGTGGAGCAGTACGAGCGCGCCGAGGGCCGCCACCACCTGTTCCTGTAGGGGCCGCGACTC
TAGATCATAATCAGCCATACCACATTTGTAGAGGTTTTACTTGCTTTAAAAAACCTCCCACACCTCCCCC
TGAACCTGAAACATAAAATGAATGCAATTGTTGTTGTTAACTTGTTTATTGCAGCTTATAATGGTTACAA
ATAAAGCAATAGCATCACAAATTTCACAAATAAAGCATTTTTTTCACTGCATTCTAGTTGTGGTTTGTCC
AAACTCATCAATGTATCTTAACCGTCTGTAAGCAGCGAAGGCCCATACGATAACTTCGTATAATGTATGC
TATACGAAGTTATGAGCTCCAGCTTTTGTTCCCTTTAGTGAGGGTTAATTGCGCGCTTGGCGTAATCATG
GTCATAGCTGTTTCCTGTGTGAAATTGTTATCCGCTCACAATTCCACACAACATACGAGCCGGAAGCATA
AAGTGTAAAGCCTGGGGTGCCTAATGAGTGAGCTAACTCACATTAATTGCGTTGCGCTCACTGCCCGCTT
TCCAGTCGGGAAACCTGTCGTGCCAGCTGCATTAATGAATCGGCCAACGCGCGGGGAGAGGCGGTTTGCG
TATTGGGCGCTCTTCCGCTTCCTCGCTCACTGACTCGCTGCGCTCGGTCGTTCGGCTGCGGCGAGCGGTA
TCAGCTCACTCAAAGGCGGTAATACGGTTATCCACAGAATCAGGGGATAACGCAGGAAAGAACATGTGAG
CAAAAGGCCAGCAAAAGGCCAGGAACCGTAAAAAGGCCGCGTTGCTGGCGTTTTTCCATAGGCTCCGCCC
CCCTGACGAGCATCACAAAAATCGACGCTCAAGTCAGAGGTGGCGAAACCCGACAGGACTATAAAGATAC
CAGGCGTTTCCCCCTGGAAGCTCCCTCGTGCGCTCTCCTGTTCCGACCCTGCCGCTTACCGGATACCTGT
CCGCCTTTCTCCCTTCGGGAAGCGTGGCGCTTTCTCATAGCTCACGCTGTAGGTATCTCAGTTCGGTGTA
GGTCGTTCGCTCCAAGCTGGGCTGTGTGCACGAACCCCCCGTTCAGCCCGACCGCTGCGCCTTATCCGGT
AACTATCGTCTTGAGTCCAACCCGGTAAGACACGACTTATCGCCACTGGCAGCAGCCACTGGTAACAGGA
TTAGCAGAGCGAGGTATGTAGGCGGTGCTACAGAGTTCTTGAAGTGGTGGCCTAACTACGGCTACACTAG
AAGAACAGTATTTGGTATCTGCGCTCTGCTGAAGCCAGTTACCTTCGGAAAAAGAGTTGGTAGCTCTTGA
TCCGGCAAACAAACCACCGCTGGTAGCGGTGGTTTTTTTGTTTGCAAGCAGCAGATTACGCGCAGAAAAA
AAGGATCTCAAGAAGATCCTTTGATCTTTTCTACGGGGTCTGACGCTCAGTGGAACGAAAACTCACGTTA
AGGGATTTTGGTCATGAGATTATCAAAAAGGATCTTCACCTAGATCCTTTTAAATTAAAAATGAAGTTTT
AAATCAATCTAAAGTATATATGAGTAAACTTGGTCTGACAGTTACCAATGCTTAATCAGTGAGGCACCTA
TCTCAGCGATCTGTCTATTTCGTTCATCCATAGTTGCCTGACTCCCCGTCGTGTAGATAACTACGATACG
GGAGGGCTTACCATCTGGCCCCAGTGCTGCAATGATACCGCGAGACCCACGCTCACCGGCTCCAGATTTA
TCAGCAATAAACCAGCCAGCCGGAAGGGCCGAGCGCAGAAGTGGTCCTGCAACTTTATCCGCCTCCATCC
AGTCTATTAATTGTTGCCGGGAAGCTAGAGTAAGTAGTTCGCCAGTTAATAGTTTGCGCAACGTTGTTGC
CATTGCTACAGGCATCGTGGTGTCACGCTCGTCGTTTGGTATGGCTTCATTCAGCTCCGGTTCCCAACGA
TCAAGGCGAGTTACATGATCCCCCATGTTGTGCAAAAAAGCGGTTAGCTCCTTCGGTCCTCCGATCGTTG
TCAGAAGTAAGTTGGCCGCAGTGTTATCACTCATGGTTATGGCAGCACTGCATAATTCTCTTACTGTCAT
GCCATCCGTAAGATGCTTTTCTGTGACTGGTGAGTACTCAACCAAGTCATTCTGAGAATAGTGTATGCGG
CGACCGAGTTGCTCTTGCCCGGCGTCAATACGGGATAATACCGCGCCACATAGCAGAACTTTAAAAGTGC
TCATCATTGGAAAACGTTCTTCGGGGCGAAAACTCTCAAGGATCTTACCGCTGTTGAGATCCAGTTCGAT
GTAACCCACTCGTGCACCCAACTGATCTTCAGCATCTTTTACTTTCACCAGCGTTTCTGGGTGAGCAAAA
ACAGGAAGGCAAAATGCCGCAAAAAAGGGAATAAGGGCGACACGGAAATGTTGAATACTCATACTCTTCC
TTTTTCAATATTATTGAAGCATTTATCAGGGTTATTGTCTCATGAGCGGATACATATTTGAATGTATTTA
GAAAAATAAACAAATAGGGGTTCCGCGCACATTTCCCCGAAAAGTGCCACCTG
[124 nt withheld, positions 9504-9627]
C
[91 nt withheld, positions 9629-9719]
A
[49 nt withheld, positions 9721-9769]
CCTTTGACGTTGGAGTCCACGTTCTTT
[37 nt withheld, positions 9797-9833]
ACCCTATCTCGGTCTATTCTTTTGATTTATAAGGGATTTTGCCGATTTCGGCCTATTGGTTAAAAAAATG
AGCTGATTTAACAAAAATTTAACGCGAATTTTAACAAAATATTAACGCTTACAATTTCCATTCGCCATTC
AGGCTGCGCAACTGTTGGGAAGGGCGATCGGTGCG
