>Addgene plasmid #127560 | pCRISPaint-T2A-Cas9-T2A-GFP-3xP3-RFP | depositor partial sequence | sequence record 244418 | pCRISPaint-T2A-Cas9-T2A-GFP-3xP3-RFP sequence 10004 bps
CACCTAAATTGTAAGCGTTAATATTTTGTTAAAATTCGCGTTAAATTTTTGTTAAATCAGCTCATTTTTT
AACCAATAGGCCGAAATCGGCAAAATCCCTTATAAATCAAAAGAATAGACCGAGATAGGGT
[37 nt withheld, positions 132-168]
AAAGAACGTGGACTCCAACGTCAAAGG
[49 nt withheld, positions 196-244]
T
[91 nt withheld, positions 246-336]
G
[124 nt withheld, positions 338-461]
CCCATTCGCCATTCAGGCTGCGCAACTGTTGGGAAGGGCGATCGGTGCGGGCCTCTTCGCTATTACGCCA
GCTGGCGAAAGGGGGATGTGCTGCAAGGCGATTAAGTTGGGTAACGCCAGGGTTTTCCCAGTCACGACGT
TGTAAAACGACGGCCAGTGAATTGTAATACGACTCACTATAGGGCGAATTGGGTACAAGCTTCACGACCT
GAGGCGCGCCGGGCCAGTACCCAAAAAGCGGGGGGTCCGGTGGAAGCGGAGGTAGCGCGGCCGCCGAGGG
CCGCGGCAGCCTGCTGACCTGCGGCGATGTGGAGGAGAACCCCGGGCCCGCTAGCATGGATTACAAGGAT
CACGATGGCGACTACAAGGACCATGACATCGACTATAAGGACGACGACGATAAGATGGCCCCCAAGAAGA
AGCGCAAAGTGGGCATCCATGGCGTGCCAGCCGCCGATAAGAAGTACAGCATCGGCCTGGATATCGGCAC
CAACAGCGTGGGCTGGGCCGTGATCACCGATGAGTACAAGGTGCCCAGCAAGAAGTTCAAGGTGCTGGGC
AACACCGATCGCCACAGCATCAAGAAGAACCTGATCGGCGCCCTGCTGTTCGATAGCGGAGAAACCGCCG
AGGCCACCCGCCTGAAGCGCACCGCCCGCCGCCGCTATACCCGCCGCAAGAATCGCATCTGCTATCTGCA
AGAGATCTTCAGCAACGAGATGGCCAAGGTGGACGATAGCTTCTTCCACCGCCTGGAGGAGTCCTTCCTG
GTGGAGGAGGATAAGAAGCACGAGCGCCACCCCATCTTCGGCAACATCGTGGATGAGGTGGCCTACCACG
AGAAGTACCCCACCATCTACCATCTGCGCAAGAAGCTGGTGGATAGCACCGATAAGGCCGATCTGCGCCT
GATCTACCTGGCCCTGGCCCACATGATCAAGTTCCGCGGCCACTTCCTGATCGAGGGCGATCTGAACCCC
GATAACTCCGATGTGGATAAGCTGTTCATCCAGCTGGTGCAGACCTACAACCAGCTGTTCGAGGAGAACC
CCATCAACGCCAGCGGCGTGGACGCCAAGGCCATTCTGAGTGCCCGCCTGAGCAAGAGTCGCCGCCTGGA
GAATCTGATCGCCCAGCTGCCAGGCGAGAAGAAGAACGGCCTGTTCGGCAACCTGATTGCCCTGAGCCTG
GGCCTGACCCCCAACTTCAAGAGCAACTTCGATCTGGCCGAGGATGCCAAGCTGCAGCTGAGCAAGGATA
CCTACGATGATGATCTGGATAACCTGCTGGCCCAGATCGGCGATCAGTACGCCGACCTGTTTCTGGCCGC
CAAGAACCTGTCCGATGCCATCCTGCTGAGCGACATCCTGCGCGTGAACACCGAGATCACCAAGGCCCCA
CTGAGCGCCTCGATGATCAAGCGCTACGATGAGCACCACCAGGATCTGACCCTGCTGAAGGCCCTCGTGC
GCCAGCAGCTGCCCGAGAAGTATAAGGAGATCTTCTTCGACCAGAGCAAGAACGGCTACGCCGGCTACAT
CGATGGCGGAGCCAGCCAGGAGGAGTTCTACAAGTTCATCAAGCCCATCCTGGAGAAGATGGATGGCACC
GAGGAGCTGCTCGTGAAGCTGAACCGCGAGGATCTGCTGCGCAAGCAGCGCACCTTCGATAACGGCAGCA
TCCCCCACCAGATCCACCTGGGAGAGCTGCACGCCATTCTGCGCCGCCAGGAGGATTTTTACCCGTTCCT
GAAGGATAACCGCGAGAAGATTGAGAAGATCCTGACCTTCCGGATCCCCTACTACGTGGGACCACTGGCC
CGCGGCAATAGCCGCTTTGCCTGGATGACCCGCAAGAGCGAGGAAACCATCACCCCCTGGAACTTCGAGG
AGGTGGTGGATAAGGGCGCCAGCGCCCAGAGCTTCATCGAGCGCATGACCAACTTCGACAAGAATCTGCC
CAACGAGAAGGTGCTGCCCAAGCACAGCCTGCTGTACGAGTACTTCACCGTGTACAACGAGCTGACGAAA
GTGAAATACGTGACCGAGGGAATGCGCAAGCCCGCCTTCCTGAGCGGAGAGCAGAAGAAGGCCATCGTGG
ACCTGCTGTTTAAGACCAACCGCAAAGTGACCGTGAAGCAGCTGAAGGAGGACTACTTCAAGAAGATCGA
GTGCTTCGACAGCGTGGAGATCTCGGGCGTGGAGGATCGCTTCAATGCCAGCCTGGGCACGTACCACGAT
CTGCTGAAGATTATCAAGGACAAGGACTTCCTGGACAACGAGGAGAATGAGGACATTCTGGAGGACATCG
TGCTGACCCTGACCCTGTTTGAGGATCGCGAGATGATCGAGGAGCGCCTCAAGACCTACGCCCATCTGTT
TGATGACAAAGTGATGAAGCAGCTGAAGCGCCGCCGCTACACCGGATGGGGACGCCTGAGTCGCAAGCTG
ATCAACGGCATCCGCGATAAGCAGAGCGGCAAGACGATCCTGGATTTCCTGAAGTCCGATGGCTTCGCCA
ATCGCAACTTCATGCAGCTGATCCACGACGATTCGCTGACCTTCAAGGAGGATATTCAGAAGGCCCAGGT
GTCCGGCCAGGGCGATAGCCTGCATGAGCACATTGCCAACCTGGCCGGCAGCCCCGCCATTAAGAAGGGC
ATTCTGCAGACCGTGAAGGTGGTGGACGAGCTCGTGAAAGTGATGGGCCGCCACAAGCCCGAGAATATCG
TGATTGAGATGGCCCGCGAGAACCAGACCACCCAGAAGGGCCAGAAGAACAGCCGCGAGCGCATGAAGCG
CATCGAGGAGGGCATTAAGGAGCTGGGCAGCCAGATTCTGAAGGAGCACCCCGTGGAGAACACCCAGCTG
CAGAACGAGAAGCTGTACCTGTACTACCTGCAGAACGGCCGCGATATGTACGTGGACCAGGAGCTGGACA
TCAACCGCCTGTCCGACTACGATGTGGACCATATCGTGCCGCAGAGCTTTCTGAAGGATGACAGCATCGA
TAACAAGGTGCTGACCCGCAGCGATAAGAACCGCGGCAAGTCCGATAACGTGCCCTCGGAGGAGGTCGTG
AAGAAGATGAAGAACTATTGGCGCCAGCTGCTGAACGCCAAGCTGATTACCCAGCGCAAGTTCGACAATC
TGACCAAGGCCGAGCGCGGAGGCCTGAGCGAGCTGGATAAGGCCGGCTTCATCAAGCGCCAGCTGGTGGA
AACCCGCCAGATTACCAAGCACGTGGCCCAGATTCTGGATAGCCGCATGAACACGAAGTACGACGAGAAT
GATAAGCTGATTCGCGAAGTGAAAGTGATCACCCTGAAGTCCAAGCTGGTGTCCGATTTCCGCAAGGATT
TCCAGTTCTATAAAGTGCGCGAGATCAACAACTACCACCACGCCCACGATGCCTACCTGAACGCCGTCGT
GGGAACCGCCCTGATTAAGAAGTATCCCAAGCTGGAGAGCGAGTTCGTGTACGGCGATTATAAGGTGTAC
GACGTGCGCAAGATGATCGCCAAGTCCGAGCAGGAGATCGGCAAGGCCACCGCCAAGTACTTTTTCTACA
GCAACATCATGAATTTCTTCAAGACCGAGATTACCCTGGCCAACGGCGAGATCCGCAAGCGCCCACTGAT
CGAAACGAATGGCGAAACCGGCGAGATTGTGTGGGACAAGGGCCGCGATTTTGCCACCGTGCGCAAGGTG
CTGTCCATGCCCCAAGTGAACATTGTGAAAAAGACCGAGGTGCAGACGGGCGGCTTCAGCAAGGAGTCCA
TTCTGCCGAAGCGCAACAGCGACAAGCTGATCGCCCGCAAGAAGGATTGGGACCCCAAGAAGTACGGCGG
CTTCGATAGCCCCACCGTGGCCTATAGTGTGCTGGTGGTGGCCAAGGTGGAGAAGGGCAAGTCCAAGAAG
CTGAAGTCCGTGAAGGAGCTGCTGGGCATCACCATCATGGAGCGCAGCAGCTTTGAGAAGAACCCAATCG
ATTTCCTGGAGGCCAAGGGCTACAAGGAAGTGAAGAAGGATCTGATCATCAAGCTGCCGAAGTACTCCCT
GTTCGAGCTGGAGAACGGACGCAAGCGCATGCTGGCCAGTGCCGGCGAGCTGCAGAAGGGAAACGAGCTG
GCCCTGCCCTCGAAATATGTGAACTTCCTGTACCTGGCCAGCCACTACGAGAAGCTGAAGGGCAGCCCCG
AGGATAACGAGCAGAAGCAGCTGTTTGTGGAGCAGCACAAGCACTACCTGGACGAGATCATTGAGCAGAT
CAGCGAGTTCAGCAAGCGCGTGATCCTGGCCGACGCCAATCTGGATAAGGTGCTGAGCGCCTACAACAAG
CACCGCGACAAGCCAATCCGCGAGCAGGCCGAGAACATCATCCACCTGTTCACCCTGACCAACCTGGGAG
CCCCAGCCGCCTTCAAGTACTTCGATACCACCATCGATCGCAAGCGCTATACCAGCACCAAGGAGGTGCT
GGACGCCACCCTGATCCACCAGAGCATCACCGGCCTGTACGAAACCCGCATCGATCTGTCGCAGCTGGGA
GGCGATAAGCGCCCAGCCGCCACCAAGAAGGCCGGACAGGCCAAAAAGAAGAAGCTTGAGGGCAGAGGAA
GTCTTCTAACATGCGGTGACGTGGAGGAGAATCCCGGCCCTGCTAGCGGTACTAGCATGGTGAGCAAGGG
CGAGGAGCTGTTCACCGGGGTGGTGCCCATCCTGGTCGAGCTGGACGGCGACGTAAACGGCCACAAGTTC
AGCGTGTCCGGCGAGGGCGAGGGCGATGCCACCTACGGCAAGCTGACCCTGAAGTTCATCTGCACCACCG
GCAAGCTGCCCGTGCCCTGGCCCACCCTCGTGACCACCCTGACCTACGGCGTGCAGTGCTTCAGCCGCTA
CCCCGACCACATGAAGCAGCACGACTTCTTCAAGTCCGCCATGCCCGAAGGCTACGTCCAGGAGCGCACC
ATCTTCTTCAAGGACGACGGCAACTACAAGACCCGCGCCGAGGTGAAGTTCGAGGGCGACACCCTGGTGA
ACCGCATCGAGCTGAAGGGCATCGACTTCAAGGAGGACGGCAACATCCTGGGGCACAAGCTGGAGTACAA
CTACAACAGCCACAACGTCTATATCATGGCCGACAAGCAGAAGAACGGCATCAAGGTGAACTTCAAGATC
CGCCACAACATCGAGGACGGCAGCGTGCAGCTCGCCGACCACTACCAGCAGAACACCCCCATCGGCGACG
GCCCCGTGCTGCTGCCCGACAACCACTACCTGAGCACCCAGTCCGCCCTGAGCAAAGACCCCAACGAGAA
GCGCGATCACATGGTCCTGCTGGAGTTCGTGACCGCCGCCGGGATCACTCTCGGCATGGACGAGCTGTAC
TAAGGTACCTCTAGAGGATCTTTGTGAAGGAACCTTACTTCTGTGGTGTGACATAATTGGACAAACTACC
TACAGAGATTTAAAGCTCTAAGGTAAATATAAAATTTTTAAGTGTATAATGTGTTAAACTACTGATTCTA
ATTGTTTGTGTATTTTAGATTCCAACCTATGGAACTGATGAATGGGAGCAGTGGTGGAATGCCTTTAATG
AGGAAAACCTGTTTTGCTCAGAAGAAATGCCATCTAGTGATGATGAGGCTACTGCTGACTCTCAACATTC
TACTCCTCCAAAAAAGAAGAGAAAGGTAGAAGACCCCAAGGACTTTCCTTCAGAATTGCTAAGTTTTTTG
AGTCATGCTGTGTTTAGTAATAGAACTCTTGCTTGCTTTGCTATTTACACCACAAAGGAAAAAGCTGCAC
TGCTATACAAGAAAATTATGGAAAAATATTTGATGTATAGTGCCTTGACTAGAGATCATAATCAGCCATA
CCACATTTGTAGAGGTTTTACTTGCTTTAAAAAACCTCCCACACCTCCCCCTGAACCTGAAACATAAAAT
GAATGCAATTGTTGTTGTTAACTTGTTTATTGCAGCTTATAATGGTTACAAATAAAGCAATAGCATCACA
AATTTCACAAATAAAGCATTTTTTTCACTGCATTCTAGTTGTGGTTTGTCCAAACTCATCAATGTATCTT
AATAACTTCGTATAATGTATGCTATACGAAGTTATCGTACGGGATCTAATTCAATTAGAGACTAATTCAA
TTAGAGCTAATTCAATTAGGATCCAAGCTTATCGATTTCGAACCCTCGACCGCCGGAGTATAAATAGAGG
CGCTTCGTCTACGGAGCGACAATTCAATTCAAACAAGCAAAGTGAACACGTCGCTAAGCGAAAGCTAAGC
AAATAAACAAGCGCAGCTGAACAAGCTAAACAATCGGCTCGAAGCCGGTCGCCACCATGGCCTCCTCCGA
GGACGTCATCAAGGAGTTCATGCGCTTCAAGGTGCGCATGGAGGGCTCCGTGAACGGCCACGAGTTCGAG
ATCGAGGGCGAGGGCGAGGGCCGCCCCTACGAGGGCACCCAGACCGCCAAGCTGAAGGTGACCAAGGGCG
GCCCCCTGCCCTTCGCCTGGGACATCCTGTCCCCCCAGTTCCAGTACGGCTCCAAGGTGTACGTGAAGCA
CCCCGCCGACATCCCCGACTACAAGAAGCTGTCCTTCCCCGAGGGCTTCAAGTGGGAGCGCGTGATGAAC
TTCGAGGACGGCGGCGTGGTGACCGTGACCCAGGACTCCTCCCTCCAGGACGGCTCCTTCATCTACAAGG
TGAAGTTCATCGGCGTGAACTTCCCCTCCGACGGCCCCGTAATGCAGAAGAAGACTATGGGCTGGGAGGC
GTCCACCGAGCGCCTGTACCCCCGCGACGGCGTGCTGAAGGGCGAGATCCACAAGGCCCTGAAGCTGAAG
GACGGCGGCCACTACCTGGTGGAGTTCAAGTCCATCTACATGGCCAAGAAGCCCGTGCAGCTGCCCGGCT
ACTACTACGTGGACTCCAAGCTGGACATCACCTCCCACAACGAGGACTACACCATCGTGGAGCAGTACGA
GCGCGCCGAGGGCCGCCACCACCTGTTCCTGTAGGGGCCGCGACTCTAGATCATAATCAGCCATACCACA
TTTGTAGAGGTTTTACTTGCTTTAAAAAACCTCCCACACCTCCCCCTGAACCTGAAACATAAAATGAATG
CAATTGTTGTTGTTAACTTGTTTATTGCAGCTTATAATGGTTACAAATAAAGCAATAGCATCACAAATTT
CACAAATAAAGCATTTTTTTCACTGCATTCTAGTTGTGGTTTGTCCAAACTCATCAATGTATCTTAACCG
TCTGTAAGCAGCGAAGGCCCATACGATAACTTCGTATAATGTATGCTATACGAAGTTATGAGCTCCAGCT
TTTGTTCCCTTTAGTGAGGGTTAATTTCGAGCTTGGCGTAATCATGGTCATAGCTGTTTCCTGTGTGAAA
TTGTTATCCGCTCACAATTCCACACAACATACGAGCCGGAAGCATAAAGTGTAAAGCCTGGGGTGCCTAA
TGAGTGAGCTAACTCACATTAATTGCGTTGCGCTCACTGCCCGCTTTCCAGTCGGGAAACCTGTCGTGCC
AGCTGCATTAATGAATCGGCCAACGCGCGGGGAGAGGCGGTTTGCGTATTGGGCGCTCTTCCGCTTCCTC
GCTCACTGACTCGCTGCGCTCGGTCGTTCGGCTGCGGCGAGCGGTATCAGCTCACTCAAAGGCGGTAATA
CGGTTATCCACAGAATCAGGGGATAACGCAGGAAAGAACATGTGAGCAAAAGGCCAGCAAAAGGCCAGGA
ACCGTAAAAAGGCCGCGTTGCTGGCGTTTTTCCATAGGCTCCGCCCCCCTGACGAGCATCACAAAAATCG
ACGCTCAAGTCAGAGGTGGCGAAACCCGACAGGACTATAAAGATACCAGGCGTTTCCCCCTGGAAGCTCC
CTCGTGCGCTCTCCTGTTCCGACCCTGCCGCTTACCGGATACCTGTCCGCCTTTCTCCCTTCGGGAAGCG
TGGCGCTTTCTCATAGCTCACGCTGTAGGTATCTCAGTTCGGTGTAGGTCGTTCGCTCCAAGCTGGGCTG
TGTGCACGAACCCCCCGTTCAGCCCGACCGCTGCGCCTTATCCGGTAACTATCGTCTTGAGTCCAACCCG
GTAAGACACGACTTATCGCCACTGGCAGCAGCCACTGGTAACAGGATTAGCAGAGCGAGGTATGTAGGCG
GTGCTACAGAGTTCTTGAAGTGGTGGCCTAACTACGGCTACACTAGAAGGACAGTATTTGGTATCTGCGC
TCTGCTGAAGCCAGTTACCTTCGGAAAAAGAGTTGGTAGCTCTTGATCCGGCAAACAAACCACCGCTGGT
AGCGGTGGTTTTTTTGTTTGCAAGCAGCAGATTACGCGCAGAAAAAAAGGATCTCAAGAAGATCCTTTGA
TCTTTTCTACGGGGTCTGACGCTCAGTGGAACGAAAACTCACGTTAAGGGATTTTGGTCATGAGATTATC
AAAAAGGATCTTCACCTAGATCCTTTTAAATTAAAAATGAAGTTTTAAATCAATCTAAAGTATATATGAG
TAAACTTGGTCTGACAGTTACCAATGCTTAATCAGTGAGGCACCTATCTCAGCGATCTGTCTATTTCGTT
CATCCATAGTTGCCTGACTCCCCGTCGTGTAGATAACTACGATACGGGAGGGCTTACCATCTGGCCCCAG
TGCTGCAATGATACCGCGAGACCCACGCTCACCGGCTCCAGATTTATCAGCAATAAACCAGCCAGCCGGA
AGGGCCGAGCGCAGAAGTGGTCCTGCAACTTTATCCGCCTCCATCCAGTCTATTAATTGTTGCCGGGAAG
CTAGAGTAAGTAGTTCGCCAGTTAATAGTTTGCGCAACGTTGTTGCCATTGCTACAGGCATCGTGGTGTC
ACGCTCGTCGTTTGGTATGGCTTCATTCAGCTCCGGTTCCCAACGATCAAGGCGAGTTACATGATCCCCC
ATGTTGTGCAAAAAAGCGGTTAGCTCCTTCGGTCCTCCGATCGTTGTCAGAAGTAAGTTGGCCGCAGTGT
TATCACTCATGGTTATGGCAGCACTGCATAATTCTCTTACTGTCATGCCATCCGTAAGATGCTTTTCTGT
GACTGGTGAGTACTCAACCAAGTCATTCTGAGAATAGTGTATGCGGCGACCGAGTTGCTCTTGCCCGGCG
TCAATACGGGATAATACCGCGCCACATAGCAGAACTTTAAAAGTGCTCATCATTGGAAAACGTTCTTCGG
GGCGAAAACTCTCAAGGATCTTACCGCTGTTGAGATCCAGTTCGATGTAACCCACTCGTGCACCCAACTG
ATCTTCAGCATCTTTTACTTTCACCAGCGTTTCTGGGTGAGCAAAAACAGGAAGGCAAAATGCCGCAAAA
AAGGGAATAAGGGCGACACGGAAATGTTGAATACTCATACTCTTCCTTTTTCAATATTATTGAAGCATTT
ATCAGGGTTATTGTCTCATGAGCGGATACATATTTGAATGTATTTAGAAAAATAAACAAATAGGGGTTCC
GCGCACATTTCCCCGAAAAGTGC
